Addgene plasmid #33165: pDMG3b
Depositing lab: David Bartel. Depositing organization: Whitehead Institute for Biomedical Research. Publication: Weak seed-pairing stability and high target-site abundance decrease the proficiency of lsy-6 and other microRNAs. Garcia DM, Baek D, Shin C, Bell GW, Grimson A, Bartel DP. Nat Struct Mol Biol. 2011 Sep 11;18(10):1139-46. doi: 10.1038/nsmb.2115. PubMed 21909094.
Backbone
  Vector backbone: pIS1
  Backbone manufacturer: Addgene (#12179)
  Backbone size w/o insert (bp): 4085
  Vector type: Mammalian Expression, Luciferase
Growth in bacteria
  Bacterial resistance: Ampicillin, 100 μg/mL
  Growth temperature: 37°C
  Growth strain: DH5alpha
  Copy number: High Copy
Gene/Insert
  Gene/Insert name: F55G1.12 3'UTR
  Species: C. elegans (nematode)
  Mutation: miR-142 site: aCacTaCa
  GenBank ID: NM_068805
  Entrez Gene: F55G1.12 (a.k.a. F55G1.12)
  Tag / fusion protein: Luciferase (N terminal on backbone)
  Cloning method: Restriction Enzyme; 5′ cloning site XbaI (not destroyed); 3′ cloning site EagI (not destroyed)
  Sequencing primers: 5′ none; 3′ EBV Reverse
Terms and licenses: Academic/Nonprofit Terms; Industry Terms: Not Available to Industry
How to cite: pDMG3b was a gift from David Bartel (Addgene plasmid # 33165 ; http://n2t.net/addgene:33165 ; RRID:Addgene_33165)
