[The description below was written by a language model from this plasmid's Addgene catalogue record.]
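Description:
pDMG3b is a mammalian luciferase reporter plasmid built on the pIS1 backbone (about 4.1 kb without insert). It is maintained in E. coli as a high-copy plasmid under ampicillin selection. The record does not give a feature table, so the promoter driving the reporter, the polyadenylation signal, the bacterial origin and the type of luciferase encoded by the backbone are not stated.

The insert is the 3′ untranslated region of the C. elegans gene F55G1.12, cloned by restriction digestion between XbaI and EagI sites, both of which are retained. The backbone supplies the luciferase coding sequence upstream, so the nematode UTR sits downstream of the reporter and becomes the 3′UTR of the luciferase transcript. Anything that acts on that UTR, such as microRNA-mediated repression, is therefore read out as a change in luciferase activity. The recorded mutation annotates a miR-142 site in the UTR with mixed-case letters, which indicates that specific positions in a microRNA target site were altered. The record does not say explicitly whether this change creates a miR-142 site in place of another site or disrupts an existing one.

The associated study examined how seed-pairing stability and target-site abundance affect the targeting proficiency of lsy-6 and other microRNAs. In that context, the construct is most plausibly one of a series of site variants transfected into cultured mammalian cells with a microRNA. Comparing variants in this way would measure how effectively a given site mediates repression, typically relative to a co-transfected normalisation reporter.
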