>Addgene plasmid #33165 | pDMG3b | depositor partial sequence | sequence record 39246 | F55G1.12 - miR-142 site: aCacTaCa
ATTGATTTTATTTATTTTAATTTAATGAATCTCGCCGGAATGTCTGATTTGTTGCTTGGTTTGGTTTGAA
AATTATACACTACAATAGTGGATTAAATGAT
