>Addgene plasmid #33165 | pDMG3b | addgene partial sequence | sequence record 41316 | EBV-rev 5'-GTGGTTTGTCCAAACTCATC-3'
ATCATTTAATCCACTATTGTAGTGTATAATTTTCAAACCAAACCAAGCAACAAATCAGACATTCCGGCGA
GATTCATTAAATTAAAATAAATAAAATCAATTCTAGAACACTAGTAGTGATATCGAGACCGGTATAGAGC
TCCTAGAATTATTGTTCATTTTTGAGAACTCGCTCAACGAACGATTTGATATATTTTCCCATTTCATCAG
GTGCATCTTCTTGCGAAAAATGAAGACCTTTTACTTTGACAAATTCAGTATTAGGAAACTTCTTGGCACC
TTCAACAATAGCATTGGAAAAGAATCCTGGGTCCGATTCAATAAACATTTTTGGTAAATCATCACTTGCA
CGTAGATAAGCATTATAATTCCTAACAATTTGTACAACGTCAGGTTTACCACCTTTTACTAACGGGATTT
CACGAGGCCATGATAATGTTGGACGACGAACTTCACCTTTCTCTTTGAATGGTTCAAGATATGCTGCAAA
TTCTTCTGGTTCTAACTTTCTCATGATTTTTGATGGCAACATGGTTTCCACGAAGAAGTTATTCTCCAAA
ACCATTTTTTCTCCTTCTTCAGATTTGATCAACGCAATATCTTCTTCAATATCAGGCCATTCATCCCATG
ATTCAATCACATCTACTACACTTTCAGCGTGAACTATTGCTTTGATCTTATCTTGATGCTCATAGCTATA
ATGAAATGCCAAACAAGCACCCCAATCATGGCCGACAAAAATGATCTTCTTTGGTAAATTAAGAAGTTCA
AACCATGCAGTAAGATATTTGTAATGATCAAGTAACCTATAAGAACCATTACCAGATTTGCCTGATTTGC
CCATACCAATAAGGTCTGGTATAATACACCGCGCTACTGGCTCAATATGTGGCACAACATGTCGCC
